Addgene plasmid #67388: pDEST14-SAR1
Purpose: Expression of native hSar1 in E. coli
Depositing lab: Richard Kahn. Depositing organization: Emory University. Publication: Tool box: Plasmids for the expression or knockdown of human ARF Family GTPases (ARF/ARL/SAR) and their co-expression in bacteria with N-myristoyltransferases. Kerr SC, Kahn RA. Cell Logist. 2015 Sep 21;5(3):e1090523. doi: 10.1080/21592799.2015.1090523. eCollection 2015 Jul-Sep. PubMed 27057421.
Backbone
  Vector backbone: pDEST14
  Backbone manufacturer: Life Technologies
  Vector type: Bacterial Expression
Growth in bacteria
  Bacterial resistance: Ampicillin, 100 μg/mL
  Growth temperature: 37°C
  Growth strain: DH5alpha
  Copy number: High Copy
Gene/Insert
  Gene/Insert name: SAR1 (alt name: pRK20s-D14)
  Species: H. sapiens (human)
  Entrez Gene: SAR1A (a.k.a. SAR1, SARA1, Sara, masra2)
  Promoter: T7
  Cloning method: Gateway Cloning
  Sequencing primers: 5′ T7; 3′ T7-term
Terms and licenses: Academic/Nonprofit Terms; Industry Terms: Not Available to Industry
How to cite: pDEST14-SAR1 was a gift from Richard Kahn (Addgene plasmid # 67388 ; http://n2t.net/addgene:67388 ; RRID:Addgene_67388)
