[The description below was written by a language model from this plasmid's Addgene catalogue record.]
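Description:
pDEST14-SAR1 is a bacterial expression plasmid built on the pDEST14 Gateway destination vector, carrying the human SAR1 coding sequence (Entrez gene SAR1A) for production of the protein in E. coli. It is selected with ampicillin and is recorded as a high-copy plasmid that is propagated in a standard cloning strain. The record does not include a feature table, so the origin of replication and the exact layout of the backbone elements are not stated.

The insert was introduced by Gateway recombination, which transfers an open reading frame from an entry clone into the destination vector and leaves recombination-derived att sites flanking the gene. Transcription is driven by a T7 promoter, and the use of a T7 terminator sequencing primer indicates that a T7 terminator lies downstream of the insert. T7-driven constructs of this kind need a host that supplies T7 RNA polymerase, so expression is normally carried out in a different strain from the one used for plasmid maintenance. The stated purpose is expression of native hSar1, and no epitope or affinity tag is listed, consistent with an untagged product.

SAR1 is a small GTPase of the ARF family best known for its role in initiating COPII vesicle formation at the endoplasmic reticulum. The plasmid belongs to a toolbox collection of constructs for expressing or knocking down human ARF, ARL and SAR GTPases. It is suited to producing recombinant untagged human Sar1 for purification and biochemical work, although the record does not describe specific downstream applications.
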