>Addgene plasmid #67388 | pDEST14-SAR1 | addgene partial sequence | sequence record 118976 | T7 5'-TAATACGACTCACTATAGGG-3'
AAAAAGCAGGCTTAGAAGGAGATAGAACCATGTCTTTCATCTTTGAGTGGATCTACAATGGCTTCAGCAG
TGTGCTCCAGTTCCTAGGACTGTACAAGAAATCTGGAAAACTTGTATTCTTAGGTTTGGATAATGCAGGC
AAAACCACTCTTCTTCACATGCTCAAAGATGACAGATTGGGCCAACATGTTCCAACACTACATCCGACAT
CAGAAGAGCTAACAATTGCTGGAATGACCTTTACAACTTTTGATCTTGGTGGGCACGAGCAAGCACGTCG
CGTTTGGAAAAATTATCTCCCAGCAATTAATGGGATTGTCTTTCTGGTGGACTGTGCAGATCATTCTCGC
CTCGTGGAATCCAAAGTTGAGCTTAATGCTTTAATGACTGATGAAACAATATCCAATGTGCCAATCCTTA
TCTTGGGTAACAAAATTGACAGAACAGATGCAATCAGTGAAGAAAAACTCCGTGAGATATTTGGGCTTTA
TGGACAGACCACAGGAAAGGGGAATGTGACCCTGAAGGAGCTGAATGCTCGCCCCATGGAAGTGTTCATG
TGCAGTGTGCTCAAGAGGCAAGGTTACGGCGAGGGTTTCCGCTGGCTCTCCCAGTATATTGACTGATAGG
ACCCAGCTTTCTTGTACAAAGTGGTGATGATCCGGCTGCTAACAAAGCCCGAAAGGAAGCTGAGTTGGCT
GCTGCCACCGCTGAGCAATAACTAGCATAACCCCTTGGGGCCTCTAAACGGGTCTTGAGGGGTTTTTTGC
TGAAAGGAGGAACTATATCCGGATATCCACAGGACGGGTGTGGTCGCCATGATCGCGTAGTCGATAGTGG
CTCCAAGTAGCGAA
